Addgene plasmid #76541: RIOK3 gRNA (BRDN0001145490)
Purpose: 3rd generation lentiviral gRNA plasmid targeting human RIOK3
Depositing lab: John Doench & David Root. Depositing organization: Broad Institute. Publication: Optimized sgRNA design to maximize activity and minimize off-target effects of CRISPR-Cas9. Doench JG, Fusi N, Sullender M, Hegde M, Vaimberg EW, Donovan KF, Smith I, Tothova Z, Wilen C, Orchard R, Virgin HW, Listgarten J, Root DE. Nat Biotechnol. 2016 Jan 18. doi: 10.1038/nbt.3437. PubMed 26780180.
Backbone
  Vector backbone: lentiGuide-Puro
  Backbone manufacturer: Zhang Lab (Addgene plasmid # 52963)
  Vector type: Mammalian Expression, Lentiviral, CRISPR
  Selectable markers: Puromycin
Growth in bacteria
  Bacterial resistance: Ampicillin, 100 μg/mL
  Growth temperature: 37°C
  Growth strain: DH5alpha
  Copy number: High Copy
Gene/Insert
  Gene/Insert name: RIOK3 (alt names: RIOK3; NM_003831.3)
  gRNA/shRNA sequence: AACATGATGAAGTAGTATGT
  Species: H. sapiens (human)
  Entrez Gene: RIOK3 (a.k.a. SUDD, DKFZp779L1370)
  Promoter: hU6
  Cloning method: Unknown
  Sequencing primers: 5′ U6-F; 3′ pS2-R
Terms and licenses: Academic/Nonprofit Terms; Industry Terms: Not Available to Industry
Depositor comments: The gRNA was designed to target the following Genbank reference sequence(s): NM_003831.3. Note that this plasmid does NOT contain Cas9. It should be used in conjunction with lentiCas9-Blast (Addgene #52962) or otherwise with cell lines already expressing Cas9. Browse the full kinome gRNA library at http://www.addgene.org/pooled-library/broadgpp-human-kinome/ or visit http://www.broadinstitute.org/rnai/public/ for detailed protocols and information.
How to cite: RIOK3 gRNA (BRDN0001145490) was a gift from John Doench & David Root (Addgene plasmid # 76541 ; http://n2t.net/addgene:76541 ; RRID:Addgene_76541)
