[The description below was written by a language model from this plasmid's Addgene catalogue record and pLannotate feature annotations shown in this document.]
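Description:
RIOK3 gRNA (BRDN0001145490) is a third-generation lentiviral guide RNA plasmid built on the lentiGuide-Puro backbone. It delivers a single CRISPR guide against human RIOK3, designed against a RefSeq transcript of that gene. It is propagated in E. coli as a high-copy plasmid through a ColE1/pUC-type origin with ampicillin selection (AmpR under its own bla promoter). The backbone also carries an f1 origin, an SV40 origin and poly(A) signal, and remnants of lac and T7/T3 cloning-vector sequence.

The lentiviral transfer cassette begins with an RSV promoter fused to a truncated HIV-1 5' LTR, which makes genomic RNA transcription in packaging cells Tat-independent. This is followed by the Ψ packaging signal with a partial gag sequence and the Rev response element for nuclear export. Within the provirus, a human U6 RNA polymerase III promoter drives the RIOK3-specific spacer joined to the Streptococcus pyogenes Cas9 guide scaffold. A cPPT/CTS element sits downstream of this unit to aid nuclear import. A separate EF-1α core promoter with its intron A then expresses puromycin N-acetyltransferase for selection of transduced mammalian cells. WPRE follows to enhance transcript expression, and the cassette ends in a self-inactivating ΔU3 3' LTR.

The plasmid does not encode Cas9, so it must be paired with a separate Cas9 vector or used in cells that already express the nuclease. It belongs to a human kinome guide collection built with optimized sgRNA design rules. Its typical use is knockout of RIOK3 in human cells after lentiviral transduction and puromycin selection.
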