Features (pLannotate 1.2.2; 29 found; start..end, strand, type, name):
     14..80      +  CDS            small t antigen (fragment): SV40 (simian virus 40) small t antigen
    106..317     +  promoter       EF-1α core promoter: core promoter for human elongation factor EF-1α
    318..1256    +  intron         EF-1α intron A: intron upstream of the start codon of human EF-1α
   1278..1877    +  CDS            PuroR (fragment): puromycin N-acetyltransferase; pac from Streptomyces; confers resistance to puromycin
   1893..2481    +  misc_feature   WPRE: woodchuck hepatitis virus posttranscriptional regulatory element
   2532..2551    +  misc_feature   cPPT/CTS (fragment): central polypurine tract and central termination sequence of HIV-1
   2553..2786    +  LTR            3' LTR (ΔU3): self-inactivating 3' long terminal repeat (LTR) from HIV-1
   2864..2985    +  polyA_signal   SV40 poly(A) signal: SV40 polyadenylation signal
   3025..3160    +  rep_origin     SV40 ori: SV40 origin of replication
   3181..3199    -  promoter       T7 promoter: promoter for bacteriophage T7 RNA polymerase
   3207..3362    +  CDS            lacZα (fragment): LacZα fragment of β-galactosidase; lacZ fragment
   3367..3795    +  rep_origin     f1 ori (sequence partly withheld): f1 bacteriophage origin of replication; arrow indicates direction of (+) strand synthesis
   3848..3952    +  promoter       AmpR promoter: bla
   3953..4813    +  CDS            AmpR: β-lactamase; bla; confers resistance to ampicillin, carbenicillin, and related antibiotics
   4984..5572    +  rep_origin     ori: high-copy-number ColE1/pMB1/pBR322/pUC origin of replication
   5755..5847    +  CDS            lacI (fragment): lac repressor; lacI; The lac repressor binds to the lac operator to inhibit transcription in E. coli. This inhibition can be relieved by adding lactose or isopropyl-β-D-thiogalactopyranoside (IPTG).
   5860..5881    +  protein_bind   CAP binding site: CAP binding activates transcription in the presence of cAMP. E. coli catabolite activator protein
   5896..5926    +  promoter       lac promoter: promoter for the E. coli lac operon
   5934..5950    +  protein_bind   lac operator: The lac repressor binds to the lac operator to inhibit transcription in E. coli. This inhibition can be relieved by adding lactose or isopropyl-β-D-thiogalactopyranoside (IPTG). lac repressor encoded by lacI
   5995..6013    +  promoter       T3 promoter: promoter for bacteriophage T3 RNA polymerase
   6041..6267    +  promoter       RSV promoter: Rous sarcoma virus enhancer/promoter
   6268..6448    +  LTR            5' LTR (truncated): truncated 5' long terminal repeat (LTR) from HIV-1
   6495..6620    +  misc_feature   HIV-1 Ψ: packaging signal of human immunodeficiency virus type 1
   6604..6967    +  CDS            HIV-1 gag (fragment): gag protein from human immunodeficiency virus 1; gag
   7113..7346    +  misc_feature   RRE: The Rev response element (RRE) of HIV-1 allows for Rev-dependent mRNA export from the nucleus to the cytoplasm.
   7723..7749    +  CDS            Rev (fragment): human immunodeficiency virus 1 (HIV-1) Rev protein; rev; enhances nuclear export of unspliced and incompletely spliced viral mRNAs
   7753..7993    +  promoter       U6 promoter: RNA polymerase III promoter for human U6 snRNA
   8023..8098    +  misc_RNA       gRNA scaffold: guide RNA scaffold for the Streptococcus pyogenes CRISPR/Cas9 system
   8154..8271    +  misc_feature   cPPT/CTS: central polypurine tract and central termination sequence of HIV-1
>Addgene plasmid #76541 | RIOK3 gRNA (BRDN0001145490) | addgene full sequence | sequence record 186034 | Addgene Assembled Sequence
CCCGGGTGCAAAGATGGATAAAGTTTTAAACAGAGAGGAATCTTTGCAGCTAATGGACCTTCTAGGTCTT
GAAAGGAGTGGGAATTGGCTCCGGTGCCCGTCAGTGGGCAGAGCGCACATCGCCCACAGTCCCCGAGAAG
TTGGGGGGAGGGGTCGGCAATTGATCCGGTGCCTAGAGAAGGTGGCGCGGGGTAAACTGGGAAAGTGATG
TCGTGTACTGGCTCCGCCTTTTTCCCGAGGGTGGGGGAGAACCGTATATAAGTGCAGTAGTCGCCGTGAA
CGTTCTTTTTCGCAACGGGTTTGCCGCCAGAACACAGGTAAGTGCCGTGTGTGGTTCCCGCGGGCCTGGC
CTCTTTACGGGTTATGGCCCTTGCGTGCCTTGAATTACTTCCACCTGGCTGCAGTACGTGATTCTTGATC
CCGAGCTTCGGGTTGGAAGTGGGTGGGAGAGTTCGAGGCCTTGCGCTTAAGGAGCCCCTTCGCCTCGTGC
TTGAGTTGAGGCCTGGCCTGGGCGCTGGGGCCGCCGCGTGCGAATCTGGTGGCACCTTCGCGCCTGTCTC
GCTGCTTTCGATAAGTCTCTAGCCATTTAAAATTTTTGATGACCTGCTGCGACGCTTTTTTTCTGGCAAG
ATAGTCTTGTAAATGCGGGCCAAGATCTGCACACTGGTATTTCGGTTTTTGGGGCCGCGGGCGGCGACGG
GGCCCGTGCGTCCCAGCGCACATGTTCGGCGAGGCGGGGCCTGCGAGCGCGGCCACCGAGAATCGGACGG
GGGTAGTCTCAAGCTGGCCGGCCTGCTCTGGTGCCTGGCCTCGCGCCGCCGTGTATCGCCCCGCCCTGGG
CGGCAAGGCTGGCCCGGTCGGCACCAGTTGCGTGAGCGGAAAGATGGCCGCTTCCCGGCCCTGCTGCAGG
GAGCTCAAAATGGAGGACGCGGCGCTCGGGAGAGCGGGCGGGTGAGTCACCCACACAAAGGAAAAGGGCC
TTTCCGTCCTCAGCCGTCGCTTCATGTGACTCCACGGAGTACCGGGCGCCGTCCAGGCACCTCGATTAGT
TCTCGAGCTTTTGGAGTACGTCGTCTTTAGGTTGGGGGGAGGGGTTTTATGCGATGGAGTTTCCCCACAC
TGAGTGGGTGGAGACTGAAGTTAGGCCAGCTTGGCACTTGATGTAATTCTCCTTGGAATTTGCCCTTTTT
GAGTTTGGATCTTGGTTCATTCTCAAGCCTCAGACAGTGGTTCAAAGTTTTTTTCTTCCATTTCAGGTGT
CGTGACGTACGGCCACCATGACCGAGTACAAGCCCACGGTGCGCCTCGCCACCCGCGACGACGTCCCCAG
GGCCGTACGCACCCTCGCCGCCGCGTTCGCCGACTACCCCGCCACGCGCCACACCGTCGATCCGGACCGC
CACATCGAGCGGGTCACCGAGCTGCAAGAACTCTTCCTCACGCGCGTCGGGCTCGACATCGGCAAGGTGT
GGGTCGCGGACGACGGCGCCGCCGTGGCGGTCTGGACCACGCCGGAGAGCGTCGAAGCGGGGGCGGTGTT
CGCCGAGATCGGCCCGCGCATGGCCGAGTTGAGCGGTTCCCGGCTGGCCGCGCAGCAACAGATGGAAGGC
CTCCTGGCGCCGCACCGGCCCAAGGAGCCCGCGTGGTTCCTGGCCACCGTCGGAGTCTCGCCCGACCACC
AGGGCAAGGGTCTGGGCAGCGCCGTCGTGCTCCCCGGAGTGGAGGCGGCCGAGCGCGCCGGGGTGCCCGC
CTTCCTGGAGACCTCCGCGCCCCGCAACCTCCCCTTCTACGAGCGGCTCGGCTTCACCGTCACCGCCGAC
GTCGAGGTGCCCGAAGGACCGCGCACCTGGTGCATGACCCGCAAGCCCGGTGCCTGAACGCGTTAAGTCG
ACAATCAACCTCTGGATTACAAAATTTGTGAAAGATTGACTGGTATTCTTAACTATGTTGCTCCTTTTAC
GCTATGTGGATACGCTGCTTTAATGCCTTTGTATCATGCTATTGCTTCCCGTATGGCTTTCATTTTCTCC
TCCTTGTATAAATCCTGGTTGCTGTCTCTTTATGAGGAGTTGTGGCCCGTTGTCAGGCAACGTGGCGTGG
TGTGCACTGTGTTTGCTGACGCAACCCCCACTGGTTGGGGCATTGCCACCACCTGTCAGCTCCTTTCCGG
GACTTTCGCTTTCCCCCTCCCTATTGCCACGGCGGAACTCATCGCCGCCTGCCTTGCCCGCTGCTGGACA
GGGGCTCGGCTGTTGGGCACTGACAATTCCGTGGTGTTGTCGGGGAAATCATCGTCCTTTCCTTGGCTGC
TCGCCTGTGTTGCCACCTGGATTCTGCGCGGGACGTCCTTCTGCTACGTCCCTTCGGCCCTCAATCCAGC
GGACCTTCCTTCCCGCGGCCTGCTGCCGGCTCTGCGGCCTCTTCCGCGTCTTCGCCTTCGCCCTCAGACG
AGTCGGATCTCCCTTTGGGCCGCCTCCCCGCGTCGACTTTAAGACCAATGACTTACAAGGCAGCTGTAGA
TCTTAGCCACTTTTTAAAAGAAAAGGGGGGACTGGAAGGGCTAATTCACTCCCAACGAAGACAAGATCTG
CTTTTTGCTTGTACTGGGTCTCTCTGGTTAGACCAGATCTGAGCCTGGGAGCTCTCTGGCTAACTAGGGA
ACCCACTGCTTAAGCCTCAATAAAGCTTGCCTTGAGTGCTTCAAGTAGTGTGTGCCCGTCTGTTGTGTGA
CTCTGGTAACTAGAGATCCCTCAGACCCTTTTAGTCAGTGTGGAAAATCTCTAGCAGTACGTATAGTAGT
TCATGTCATCTTATTATTCAGTATTTATAACTTGCAAAGAAATGAATATCAGAGAGTGAGAGGAACTTGT
TTATTGCAGCTTATAATGGTTACAAATAAAGCAATAGCATCACAAATTTCACAAATAAAGCATTTTTTTC
ACTGCATTCTAGTTGTGGTTTGTCCAAACTCATCAATGTATCTTATCATGTCTGGCTCTAGCTATCCCGC
CCCTAACTCCGCCCATCCCGCCCCTAACTCCGCCCAGTTCCGCCCATTCTCCGCCCCATGGCTGACTAAT
TTTTTTTATTTATGCAGAGGCCGAGGCCGCCTCGGCCTCTGAGCTATTCCAGAAGTAGTGAGGAGGCTTT
TTTGGAGGCCTAGGGACGTACCCAATTCGCCCTATAGTGAGTCGTATTACGCGCGCTCACTGGCCGTCGT
TTTACAACGTCGTGACTGGGAAAACCCTGGCGTTACCCAACTTAATCGCCTTGCAGCACATCCCCCTTTC
GCCAGCTGGCGTAATAGCGAAGAGGCCCGCACCGATCGCCCTTCCCAACAGTTGCGCAGCCTGAATGGCG
AATGGG
[124 nt withheld, positions 3367-3490]
C
[91 nt withheld, positions 3492-3582]
A
[49 nt withheld, positions 3584-3632]
CCTTTGACGTTGGAGTCCACGTTCTTT
[37 nt withheld, positions 3660-3696]
ACCCTATCTCGGTCTATTCTTTTGATTTATAAGGGATTTTGCCGATTTCGGCCTATTGGTTAAAAAATGA
GCTGATTTAACAAAAATTTAACGCGAATTTTAACAAAATATTAACGCTTACAATTTAGGTGGCACTTTTC
GGGGAAATGTGCGCGGAACCCCTATTTGTTTATTTTTCTAAATACATTCAAATATGTATCCGCTCATGAG
ACAATAACCCTGATAAATGCTTCAATAATATTGAAAAAGGAAGAGTATGAGTATTCAACATTTCCGTGTC
GCCCTTATTCCCTTTTTTGCGGCATTTTGCCTTCCTGTTTTTGCTCACCCAGAAACGCTGGTGAAAGTAA
AAGATGCTGAAGATCAGTTGGGTGCACGAGTGGGTTACATCGAACTGGATCTCAACAGCGGTAAGATCCT
TGAGAGTTTTCGCCCCGAAGAACGTTTTCCAATGATGAGCACTTTTAAAGTTCTGCTATGTGGCGCGGTA
TTATCCCGTATTGACGCCGGGCAAGAGCAACTCGGTCGCCGCATACACTATTCTCAGAATGACTTGGTTG
AGTACTCACCAGTCACAGAAAAGCATCTTACGGATGGCATGACAGTAAGAGAATTATGCAGTGCTGCCAT
AACCATGAGTGATAACACTGCGGCCAACTTACTTCTGACAACGATCGGAGGACCGAAGGAGCTAACCGCT
TTTTTGCACAACATGGGGGATCATGTAACTCGCCTTGATCGTTGGGAACCGGAGCTGAATGAAGCCATAC
CAAACGACGAGCGTGACACCACGATGCCTGTAGCAATGGCAACAACGTTGCGCAAACTATTAACTGGCGA
ACTACTTACTCTAGCTTCCCGGCAACAATTAATAGACTGGATGGAGGCGGATAAAGTTGCAGGACCACTT
CTGCGCTCGGCCCTTCCGGCTGGCTGGTTTATTGCTGATAAATCTGGAGCCGGTGAGCGTGGGTCTCGCG
GTATCATTGCAGCACTGGGGCCAGATGGTAAGCCCTCCCGTATCGTAGTTATCTACACGACGGGGAGTCA
GGCAACTATGGATGAACGAAATAGACAGATCGCTGAGATAGGTGCCTCACTGATTAAGCATTGGTAACTG
TCAGACCAAGTTTACTCATATATACTTTAGATTGATTTAAAACTTCATTTTTAATTTAAAAGGATCTAGG
TGAAGATCCTTTTTGATAATCTCATGACCAAAATCCCTTAACGTGAGTTTTCGTTCCACTGAGCGTCAGA
CCCCGTAGAAAAGATCAAAGGATCTTCTTGAGATCCTTTTTTTCTGCGCGTAATCTGCTGCTTGCAAACA
AAAAAACCACCGCTACCAGCGGTGGTTTGTTTGCCGGATCAAGAGCTACCAACTCTTTTTCCGAAGGTAA
CTGGCTTCAGCAGAGCGCAGATACCAAATACTGTTCTTCTAGTGTAGCCGTAGTTAGGCCACCACTTCAA
GAACTCTGTAGCACCGCCTACATACCTCGCTCTGCTAATCCTGTTACCAGTGGCTGCTGCCAGTGGCGAT
AAGTCGTGTCTTACCGGGTTGGACTCAAGACGATAGTTACCGGATAAGGCGCAGCGGTCGGGCTGAACGG
GGGGTTCGTGCACACAGCCCAGCTTGGAGCGAACGACCTACACCGAACTGAGATACCTACAGCGTGAGCT
ATGAGAAAGCGCCACGCTTCCCGAAGGGAGAAAGGCGGACAGGTATCCGGTAAGCGGCAGGGTCGGAACA
GGAGAGCGCACGAGGGAGCTTCCAGGGGGAAACGCCTGGTATCTTTATAGTCCTGTCGGGTTTCGCCACC
TCTGACTTGAGCGTCGATTTTTGTGATGCTCGTCAGGGGGGCGGAGCCTATGGAAAAACGCCAGCAACGC
GGCCTTTTTACGGTTCCTGGCCTTTTGCTGGCCTTTTGCTCACATGTTCTTTCCTGCGTTATCCCCTGAT
TCTGTGGATAACCGTATTACCGCCTTTGAGTGAGCTGATACCGCTCGCCGCAGCCGAACGACCGAGCGCA
GCGAGTCAGTGAGCGAGGAAGCGGAAGAGCGCCCAATACGCAAACCGCCTCTCCCCGCGCGTTGGCCGAT
TCATTAATGCAGCTGGCACGACAGGTTTCCCGACTGGAAAGCGGGCAGTGAGCGCAACGCAATTAATGTG
AGTTAGCTCACTCATTAGGCACCCCAGGCTTTACACTTTATGCTTCCGGCTCGTATGTTGTGTGGAATTG
TGAGCGGATAACAATTTCACACAGGAAACAGCTATGACCATGATTACGCCAAGCGCGCAATTAACCCTCA
CTAAAGGGAACAAAAGCTGGAGCTGCAAGCTTAATGTAGTCTTATGCAATACTCTTGTAGTCTTGCAACA
TGGTAACGATGAGTTAGCAACATGCCTTACAAGGAGAGAAAAAGCACCGTGCATGCCGATTGGTGGAAGT
AAGGTGGTACGATCGTGCCTTATTAGGAAGGCAACAGACGGGTCTGACATGGATTGGACGAACCACTGAA
TTGCCGCATTGCAGAGATATTGTATTTAAGTGCCTAGCTCGATACATAAACGGGTCTCTCTGGTTAGACC
AGATCTGAGCCTGGGAGCTCTCTGGCTAACTAGGGAACCCACTGCTTAAGCCTCAATAAAGCTTGCCTTG
AGTGCTTCAAGTAGTGTGTGCCCGTCTGTTGTGTGACTCTGGTAACTAGAGATCCCTCAGACCCTTTTAG
TCAGTGTGGAAAATCTCTAGCAGTGGCGCCCGAACAGGGACTTGAAAGCGAAAGGGAAACCAGAGGAGCT
CTCTCGACGCAGGACTCGGCTTGCTGAAGCGCGCACGGCAAGAGGCGAGGGGCGGCGACTGGTGAGTACG
CCAAAAATTTTGACTAGCGGAGGCTAGAAGGAGAGAGATGGGTGCGAGAGCGTCAGTATTAAGCGGGGGA
GAATTAGATCGCGATGGGAAAAAATTCGGTTAAGGCCAGGGGGAAAGAAAAAATATAAATTAAAACATAT
AGTATGGGCAAGCAGGGAGCTAGAACGATTCGCAGTTAATCCTGGCCTGTTAGAAACATCAGAAGGCTGT
AGACAAATACTGGGACAGCTACAACCATCCCTTCAGACAGGATCAGAAGAACTTAGATCATTATATAATA
CAGTAGCAACCCTCTATTGTGTGCATCAAAGGATAGAGATAAAAGACACCAAGGAAGCTTTAGACAAGAT
AGAGGAAGAGCAAAACAAAAGTAAGACCACCGCACAGCAAGCGGCCGCTGATCTTCAGACCTGGAGGAGG
AGATATGAGGGACAATTGGAGAAGTGAATTATATAAATATAAAGTAGTAAAAATTGAACCATTAGGAGTA
GCACCCACCAAGGCAAAGAGAAGAGTGGTGCAGAGAGAAAAAAGAGCAGTGGGAATAGGAGCTTTGTTCC
TTGGGTTCTTGGGAGCAGCAGGAAGCACTATGGGCGCAGCGTCAATGACGCTGACGGTACAGGCCAGACA
ATTATTGTCTGGTATAGTGCAGCAGCAGAACAATTTGCTGAGGGCTATTGAGGCGCAACAGCATCTGTTG
CAACTCACAGTCTGGGGCATCAAGCAGCTCCAGGCAAGAATCCTGGCTGTGGAAAGATACCTAAAGGATC
AACAGCTCCTGGGGATTTGGGGTTGCTCTGGAAAACTCATTTGCACCACTGCTGTGCCTTGGAATGCTAG
TTGGAGTAATAAATCTCTGGAACAGATTTGGAATCACACGACCTGGATGGAGTGGGACAGAGAAATTAAC
AATTACACAAGCTTAATACACTCCTTAATTGAAGAATCGCAAAACCAGCAAGAAAAGAATGAACAAGAAT
TATTGGAATTAGATAAATGGGCAAGTTTGTGGAATTGGTTTAACATAACAAATTGGCTGTGGTATATAAA
ATTATTCATAATGATAGTAGGAGGCTTGGTAGGTTTAAGAATAGTTTTTGCTGTACTTTCTATAGTGAAT
AGAGTTAGGCAGGGATATTCACCATTATCGTTTCAGACCCACCTCCCAACCCCGAGGGGACCCAGAGAGG
GCCTATTTCCCATGATTCCTTCATATTTGCATATACGATACAAGGCTGTTAGAGAGATAATTAGAATTAA
TTTGACTGTAAACACAAAGATATTAGTACAAAATACGTGACGTAGAAAGTAATAATTTCTTGGGTAGTTT
GCAGTTTTAAAATTATGTTTTAAAATGGACTATCATATGCTTACCGTAACTTGAAAGTATTTCGATTTCT
TGGCTTTATATATCTTGTGGAAAGGACGAAACACCGAACATGATGAAGTAGTATGTGTTTTAGAGCTAGA
AATAGCAAGTTAAAATAAGGCTAGTCCGTTATCAACTTGAAAAAGTGGCACCGAGTCGGTGCTTTTTTAA
GCTTGGCGTAACTAGATCTTGAGACAAATGGCAGTATTCATCCACAATTTTAAAAGAAAAGGGGGGATTG
GGGGGTACAGTGCAGGGGAAAGAATAGTAGACATAATAGCAACAGACATACAAACTAAAGAATTACAAAA
ACAAATTACAAAAATTCAAAATTTTCGGGTTTATTACAGGGACAGCAGAGATCCACTTTGGCGCCGGCTC
GAGGGGG
