>Addgene plasmid #76541 | RIOK3 gRNA (BRDN0001145490) | depositor partial sequence | sequence record 144001 | Target Sequence
AACATGATGAAGTAGTATGT
