>Addgene plasmid #76541 | RIOK3 gRNA (BRDN0001145490) | addgene partial sequence | sequence record 186033 | hU6-F
AGAAAGTAATAATTTCTTGGGTAGTTTGCAGTTTTAAAATTATGTTTTAAAATGGACTATCATATGCTTA
CCGTAACTTGAAAGTATTTCGATTTCTTGGCTTTATATATCTTGTGGAAAGGACGAAACACCGAACATGA
TGAAGTAGTATGTGTTTTAGAGCTAGAAATAGCAAGTTAAAATAAGGCTAGTCCGTTATCAACTTGAAAA
AGTGGCACCGAGTCGGTGCTTTTTTAAGCTTGGCGTAACTAGATCTTGAGACAAATGGCAGTATTCATCC
ACAATTTTAAAAGAAAAGGGGGGATTGGGGGGTACAGTGCAGGGGAAAGAATAGTAGACATAATAGCAAC
AGACATACAAACTAAAGAATTACAAAAACAAATTACAAAAATTCAAAATTTTCGGGTTTATTACAGGGAC
AGCAGAGATCCACTTTGGCGCCGGCTCGAGGGGGCCCGGGTGCAAAGATGGATAAAGTTTTAAACAGAGA
GGAATCTTTGCAGCTAATGGACCTTCTAGGTCTTGAAAGGAGTGGGAATTGGCTCCGGTGCCCGTCAGTG
GGCAGAGCGC
